Addgene plasmid #142027: TFORF2311
Purpose: Lentiviral vector for overexpressing transcription factor ORFs with unique 24-bp barcodes. Barcodes facilitate identification of transcription factors in pooled screens.
Depositing lab: Feng Zhang. Depositing organization: Broad Institute. Publication: A transcription factor atlas of directed differentiation. Joung J, Ma S, Tay T, Geiger-Schuller KR, Kirchgatterer PC, Verdine VK, Guo B, Arias-Garcia MA, Allen WE, Singh A, Kuksenko O, Abudayyeh OO, Gootenberg JS, Fu Z, Macrae RK, Buenrostro JD, Regev A, Zhang F. Cell. 2023 Jan 5;186(1):209-229.e26. doi: 10.1016/j.cell.2022.11.026. PubMed 36608654.
Backbone
  Vector backbone: pLX_TRC317
  Backbone manufacturer: Broad Institute Genetic Perturbation Platform
  Backbone size w/o insert (bp): 8264
  Vector type: Mammalian Expression, Lentiviral
  Selectable markers: Puromycin
Growth in bacteria
  Bacterial resistance: Ampicillin, 100 μg/mL
  Growth temperature: 37°C
  Growth strain: NEB Stable
  Copy number: High Copy
Gene/Insert
  Gene/Insert name: RXRG
  Species: H. sapiens (human)
  Insert size (bp): 1124
  Entrez Gene: RXRG (a.k.a. NR2B3, RXR-gamma, RXRC, RXRgamma)
  Promoter: EF1a
  Cloning method: Unknown
  Sequencing primers: 5′ GGGTGGAGACTGAAGTTAGGCCAG; 3′ CACATAGCGTAAAAGGAGCAACATAG
Terms and licenses: Academic/Nonprofit Terms; Industry Terms: Not Available to Industry
Depositor comments: NM_001256571,NM_001256570,ENST00000619224 . The transcription factor ORF portion of this plasmid was synthesized by Genewiz. Please test multiple small colonies in case of plasmid recombination. To make this collection available in a timely manner, a portion of this collection was not fully sequenced by Addgene. If an Addgene verified full plasmid sequence is not available, please contact us prior to placing an order to request the full sequence.
How to cite: TFORF2311 was a gift from Feng Zhang (Addgene plasmid # 142027 ; http://n2t.net/addgene:142027 ; RRID:Addgene_142027)
