[The description below was written by a language model from this plasmid's Addgene catalogue record and pLannotate feature annotations shown in this document.]
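Description:
TFORF2311 is a lentiviral mammalian expression plasmid built on the pLX_TRC317 backbone and carrying a human RXRG (retinoid X receptor gamma, NR2B3) open reading frame. It belongs to a barcoded transcription factor ORF collection. In bacteria it is maintained through a high-copy ColE1/pUC-type origin and selected with ampicillin via the bla gene. An f1 origin and remnants of a lac/lacZα cloning region with flanking T3 and T7 promoters also lie in the backbone. The depositor notes a risk of plasmid recombination, which is common for constructs with repeated LTR sequences.

The viral portion has a third-generation, self-inactivating layout. An RSV promoter drives a truncated HIV-1 5' LTR, followed by the Ψ packaging signal with a gag fragment, the Rev response element, a cPPT/CTS and a ΔU3 3' LTR, with an SV40 polyadenylation signal downstream. Within the transfer cassette, an SV40 early promoter expresses puromycin N-acetyltransferase, which allows selection of transduced cells. The EF-1α promoter separately drives the RXRG coding sequence, and a WPRE downstream enhances transcript stability and expression.

The annotated RXRG match spans about 1 kb, somewhat less than the listed insert size. This is consistent with the insert also including flanking sequence such as the unique 24-bp barcode described in the record, although the barcode itself is not annotated. A short region between the ORF and the WPRE is annotated as a U6 promoter fragment, and the record does not explain its role.

The construct is intended for overexpressing RXRG. The barcode allows the transcription factor to be identified in pooled screens, as in the directed-differentiation screening for which the collection was made.
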