Features (pLannotate 1.2.2; 31 found; start..end, strand, type, name):
      5..231     +  promoter       RSV promoter: Rous sarcoma virus enhancer/promoter
    232..412     +  LTR            5' LTR (truncated): truncated 5' long terminal repeat (LTR) from HIV-1
    459..584     +  misc_feature   HIV-1 Ψ: packaging signal of human immunodeficiency virus type 1
    568..931     +  CDS            HIV-1 gag (fragment): gag protein from human immunodeficiency virus 1; gag
   1077..1310    +  misc_feature   RRE: The Rev response element (RRE) of HIV-1 allows for Rev-dependent mRNA export from the nucleus to the cytoplasm.
   1687..1713    +  CDS            Rev (fragment): human immunodeficiency virus 1 (HIV-1) Rev protein; rev; enhances nuclear export of unspliced and incompletely spliced viral mRNAs
   1720..1743    +  promoter       SV40 promoter (fragment): SV40 early promoter
   1744..1815    +  promoter       SV40 promoter (fragment): SV40 enhancer and early promoter
   1839..1974    +  rep_origin     SV40 ori: SV40 origin of replication
   2020..2616    +  CDS            PuroR (fragment): puromycin N-acetyltransferase; pac from Streptomyces; confers resistance to puromycin
   2665..2782    +  misc_feature   cPPT/CTS: central polypurine tract and central termination sequence of HIV-1
   2847..2913    +  CDS            small t antigen (fragment): SV40 (simian virus 40) small t antigen
   2920..4098    +  promoter       EF-1α promoter: strong constitutive promoter for human elongation factor EF-1α
   4115..5134    +  CDS            RXRG (fragment): RXRG_HUMAN - Also known as NR2B3. Experimental evidence at protein level: Swiss-Prot protein existence level 1. Receptor for retinoic acid. Retinoic acid receptors bind as heterodimers to their target response elements in response to their ligands, all-trans or 9-cis retinoic acid, and regulate gene expression in various biological processes. The RAR/RXR heterodimers bind to the retinoic acid response elements (RARE) composed of tandem 5'-AGGTCA-3' sites known as DR1-DR5. The high affinity ligand for RXRs is 9-cis retinoic acid (By similarity). From Homo sapiens (Human).
   5150..5203    +  promoter       U6 promoter (fragment): RNA polymerase III promoter for human U6 snRNA
   5245..5833    +  misc_feature   WPRE: woodchuck hepatitis virus posttranscriptional regulatory element
   5884..5903    +  misc_feature   cPPT/CTS (fragment): central polypurine tract and central termination sequence of HIV-1
   5905..6138    +  LTR            3' LTR (ΔU3): self-inactivating 3' long terminal repeat (LTR) from HIV-1
   6216..6337    +  polyA_signal   SV40 poly(A) signal: SV40 polyadenylation signal
   6377..6512    +  rep_origin     SV40 ori: SV40 origin of replication
   6533..6551    -  promoter       T7 promoter: promoter for bacteriophage T7 RNA polymerase
   6559..6714    +  CDS            lacZα (fragment): LacZα fragment of β-galactosidase; lacZ fragment
   6719..7147    +  rep_origin     f1 ori (sequence partly withheld): f1 bacteriophage origin of replication; arrow indicates direction of (+) strand synthesis
   7200..7304    +  promoter       AmpR promoter: bla
   7305..8165    +  CDS            AmpR: β-lactamase; bla; confers resistance to ampicillin, carbenicillin, and related antibiotics
   8336..8924    +  rep_origin     ori: high-copy-number ColE1/pMB1/pBR322/pUC origin of replication
   9107..9199    +  CDS            lacI (fragment): lac repressor; lacI; The lac repressor binds to the lac operator to inhibit transcription in E. coli. This inhibition can be relieved by adding lactose or isopropyl-β-D-thiogalactopyranoside (IPTG).
   9212..9233    +  protein_bind   CAP binding site: CAP binding activates transcription in the presence of cAMP. E. coli catabolite activator protein
   9248..9278    +  promoter       lac promoter: promoter for the E. coli lac operon
   9286..9302    +  protein_bind   lac operator: The lac repressor binds to the lac operator to inhibit transcription in E. coli. This inhibition can be relieved by adding lactose or isopropyl-β-D-thiogalactopyranoside (IPTG). lac repressor encoded by lacI
   9347..9365    +  promoter       T3 promoter: promoter for bacteriophage T3 RNA polymerase
>Addgene plasmid #142027 | TFORF2311 | addgene full sequence | sequence record 392188 | Addgene NGS Result
TTAATGTAGTCTTATGCAATACTCTTGTAGTCTTGCAACATGGTAACGATGAGTTAGCAACATGCCTTAC
AAGGAGAGAAAAAGCACCGTGCATGCCGATTGGTGGAAGTAAGGTGGTACGATCGTGCCTTATTAGGAAG
GCAACAGACGGGTCTGACATGGATTGGACGAACCACTGAATTGCCGCATTGCAGAGATATTGTATTTAAG
TGCCTAGCTCGATACATAAACGGGTCTCTCTGGTTAGACCAGATCTGAGCCTGGGAGCTCTCTGGCTAAC
TAGGGAACCCACTGCTTAAGCCTCAATAAAGCTTGCCTTGAGTGCTTCAAGTAGTGTGTGCCCGTCTGTT
GTGTGACTCTGGTAACTAGAGATCCCTCAGACCCTTTTAGTCAGTGTGGAAAATCTCTAGCAGTGGCGCC
CGAACAGGGACTTGAAAGCGAAAGGGAAACCAGAGGAGCTCTCTCGACGCAGGACTCGGCTTGCTGAAGC
GCGCACGGCAAGAGGCGAGGGGCGGCGACTGGTGAGTACGCCAAAAATTTTGACTAGCGGAGGCTAGAAG
GAGAGAGATGGGTGCGAGAGCGTCAGTATTAAGCGGGGGAGAATTAGATCGCGATGGGAAAAAATTCGGT
TAAGGCCAGGGGGAAAGAAAAAATATAAATTAAAACATATAGTATGGGCAAGCAGGGAGCTAGAACGATT
CGCAGTTAATCCTGGCCTGTTAGAAACATCAGAAGGCTGTAGACAAATACTGGGACAGCTACAACCATCC
CTTCAGACAGGATCAGAAGAACTTAGATCATTATATAATACAGTAGCAACCCTCTATTGTGTGCATCAAA
GGATAGAGATAAAAGACACCAAGGAAGCTTTAGACAAGATAGAGGAAGAGCAAAACAAAAGTAAGACCAC
CGCACAGCAAGCGGCCGCTGATCTTCAGACCTGGAGGAGGAGATATGAGGGACAATTGGAGAAGTGAATT
ATATAAATATAAAGTAGTAAAAATTGAACCATTAGGAGTAGCACCCACCAAGGCAAAGAGAAGAGTGGTG
CAGAGAGAAAAAAGAGCAGTGGGAATAGGAGCTTTGTTCCTTGGGTTCTTGGGAGCAGCAGGAAGCACTA
TGGGCGCAGCGTCAATGACGCTGACGGTACAGGCCAGACAATTATTGTCTGGTATAGTGCAGCAGCAGAA
CAATTTGCTGAGGGCTATTGAGGCGCAACAGCATCTGTTGCAACTCACAGTCTGGGGCATCAAGCAGCTC
CAGGCAAGAATCCTGGCTGTGGAAAGATACCTAAAGGATCAACAGCTCCTGGGGATTTGGGGTTGCTCTG
GAAAACTCATTTGCACCACTGCTGTGCCTTGGAATGCTAGTTGGAGTAATAAATCTCTGGAACAGATTTG
GAATCACACGACCTGGATGGAGTGGGACAGAGAAATTAACAATTACACAAGCTTAATACACTCCTTAATT
GAAGAATCGCAAAACCAGCAAGAAAAGAATGAACAAGAATTATTGGAATTAGATAAATGGGCAAGTTTGT
GGAATTGGTTTAACATAACAAATTGGCTGTGGTATATAAAATTATTCATAATGATAGTAGGAGGCTTGGT
AGGTTTAAGAATAGTTTTTGCTGTACTTTCTATAGTGAATAGAGTTAGGCAGGGATATTCACCATTATCG
TTTCAGACCCACCTCCCAACCCCGAGGGGACCCATGCATTGCATCTCAATTAGTCAGCAACCAGGTGTGG
AAAGTCCCCAGGCTCCCCAGCAGGCAGAAGTATGCAAAGCATGCGTCTCAATTAGTCAGCAACCATAGTC
CCGCCCCTAACTCCGCCCATCCCGCCCCTAACTCCGCCCAGTTCCGCCCATTCTCCGCCCCATGGCTGAC
TAATTTTTTTTATTTATGCAGAGGCCGAGGCCGCCTCGGCCTCTGAGCTATTCCAGAAGTAGTGAGGAGG
CTTTTTTGGAGGCCTAGGCTTTTGCAAAAAGCTTTCTAGAGGTACCACCGGAGCTTACCATGACCGAGTA
CAAGCCCACGGTGCGCCTCGCCACCCGCGACGACGTCCCCAGGGCCGTACGCACCCTCGCCGCCGCGTTC
GCCGACTACCCCGCCACGCGCCACACCGTCGATCCGGACCGCCACATCGAGCGGGTCACCGAGCTGCAAG
AACTCTTCCTCACGCGCGTCGGGCTCGACATCGGCAAGGTGTGGGTCGCGGACGACGGCGCCGCCGTGGC
GGTCTGGACCACGCCGGAGAGCGTCGAAGCGGGGGCGGTGTTCGCCGAGATCGGCCCGCGCATGGCCGAG
TTGAGCGGTTCCCGGCTGGCCGCGCAGCAACAGATGGAAGGCCTCCTGGCGCCGCACCGGCCCAAGGAGC
CCGCGTGGTTCCTGGCCACCGTCGGCGTCTCGCCCGACCACCAGGGCAAGGGTCTGGGCAGCGCCGTCGT
GCTCCCCGGAGTGGAGGCGGCCGAGCGCGCCGGGGTGCCCGCCTTCCTGGAGACCTCCGCGCCCCGCAAC
CTCCCCTTCTACGAGCGGCTCGGCTTCACCGTCACCGCCGACGTCGAGGTGCCCGAAGGACCGCGCACCT
GGTGCATGACCCGCAAGCCCGGTGCCAGTTAACGAATTCTAGATCTTGAGACAAATGGCAGTATTCATCC
ACAATTTTAAAAGAAAAGGGGGGATTGGGGGGTACAGTGCAGGGGAAAGAATAGTAGACATAATAGCAAC
AGACATACAAACTAAAGAATTACAAAAACAAATTACAAAAATTCAAAATTTTCGGGTTTATTACAGGGAC
AGCAGAGATCCACTTTGGCGCCGGCTCGAGGCCTGCAGGTGCAAAGATGGATAAAGTTTTAAACAGAGAG
GAATCTTTGCAGCTAATGGACCTTCTAGGTCTTGAAAGGAGTGGGAATTGGCTCCGGTGCCCGTCAGTGG
GCAGAGCGCACATCGCCCACAGTCCCCGAGAAGTTGGGGGGAGGGGTCGGCAATTGAACCGGTGCCTAGA
GAAGGTGGCGCGGGGTAAACTGGGAAAGTGATGTCGTGTACTGGCTCCGCCTTTTTCCCGAGGGTGGGGG
AGAACCGTATATAAGTGCAGTAGTCGCCGTGAACGTTCTTTTTCGCAACGGGTTTGCCGCCAGAACACAG
GTAAGTGCCGTGTGTGGTTCCCGCGGGCCTGGCCTCTTTACGGGTTATGGCCCTTGCGTGCCTTGAATTA
CTTCCACCTGGCTGCAGTACGTGATTCTTGATCCCGAGCTTCGGGTTGGAAGTGGGTGGGAGAGTTCGAG
GCCTTGCGCTTAAGGAGCCCCTTCGCCTCGTGCTTGAGTTGAGGCCTGGCCTGGGCGCTGGGGCCGCCGC
GTGCGAATCTGGTGGCACCTTCGCGCCTGTCTCGCTGCTTTCGATAAGTCTCTAGCCATTTAAAATTTTT
GATGACCTGCTGCGACGCTTTTTTTCTGGCAAGATAGTCTTGTAAATGCGGGCCAAGATCTGCACACTGG
TATTTCGGTTTTTGGGGCCGCGGGCGGCGACGGGGCCCGTGCGTCCCAGCGCACATGTTCGGCGAGGCGG
GGCCTGCGAGCGCGGCCACCGAGAATCGGACGGGGGTAGTCTCAAGCTGGCCGGCCTGCTCTGGTGCCTG
GCCTCGCGCCGCCGTGTATCGCCCCGCCCTGGGCGGCAAGGCTGGCCCGGTCGGCACCAGTTGCGTGAGC
GGAAAGATGGCCGCTTCCCGGCCCTGCTGCAGGGAGCTCAAAATGGAGGACGCGGCGCTCGGGAGAGCGG
GCGGGTGAGTCACCCACACAAAGGAAAAGGGCCTTTCCGTCCTCAGCCGTCGCTTCATGTGACTCCACGG
AGTACCGGGCGCCGTCCAGGCACCTCGATTAGTTCTCGAGCTTTTGGAGTACGTCGTCTTTAGGTTGGGG
GGAGGGGTTTTATGCGATGGAGTTTCCCCACACTGAGTGGGTGGAGACTGAAGTTAGGCCAGCTTGGCAC
TTGATGTAATTCTCCTTGGAATTTGCCCTTTTTGAGTTTGGATCTTGGTTCATTCTCAAGCCTCAGACAG
TGGTTCAAAGTTTTTTTCTTCCATTTCAGGTGTCGTGAGGCTAGCACCGCCACCATGAACTACCCATCCA
CCAGCCCCGGATCTCTGGTTAAACACATCTGTGCCATCTGTGGAGACAGATCCTCAGGAAAGCACTACGG
GGTATACAGTTGTGAAGGCTGCAAAGGGTTCTTCAAGAGGACGATAAGGAAGGACCTCATCTACACGTGT
CGGGATAATAAAGACTGCCTCATTGACAAGCGTCAGCGCAACCGCTGCCAGTACTGTCGCTATCAGAAGT
GCCTTGTCATGGGCATGAAGAGGGAAGCTGTGCAAGAAGAAAGACAGAGGAGCCGAGAGCGAGCTGAGAG
TGAGGCAGAATGTGCTACCAGTGGTCATGAAGACATGCCTGTGGAGAGGATTCTAGAAGCTGAACTTGCT
GTTGAACCAAAGACAGAATCCTATGGTGACATGAATATGGAGAACTCGACAAATGACCCTGTTACCAACA
TATGTCATGCTGCTGACAAGCAGCTTTTCACCCTCGTTGAATGGGCCAAGCGTATTCCCCACTTCTCTGA
CCTCACCTTGGAGGACCAGGTCATTTTGCTTCGGGCAGGGTGGAATGAATTGCTGATTGCCTCTTTCTCC
CACCGCTCAGTTTCCGTGCAGGATGGCATCCTTCTGGCCACGGGTTTACATGTCCACCGGAGCAGTGCCC
ACAGTGCTGGGGTCGGCTCCATCTTTGACAGAGTCCTAACTGAGCTGGTTTCCAAAATGAAAGACATGCA
GATGGACAAGTCGGAACTGGGATGCCTGCGAGCCATTGTACTCTTTAACCCAGATGCCAAGGGCCTGTCC
AACCCCTCTGAGGTGGAGACTCTGCGAGAGAAGGTTTATGCCACCCTTGAGGCCTACACCAAGCAGAAGT
ATCCGGAACAGCCAGGCAGGTTTGCCAAGCTGCTGCTGCGCCTCCCAGCTCTGCGTTCCATTGGCTTGAA
ATGCCTGGAGCACCTCTTCTTCTTCAAGCTCATCGGGGACACCCCCATTGACACCTTCCTCATGGAGATG
TTGGAGACCCCGCTGCAGATCACCTAGTAATGAACTAGTCCGTAACTTGAAAGTATTTCGATTTCTTGGC
TTTATATATCTTGTGGAAAGGACGATCCGATCGCTGTCGACTTGTATGTACGCGTTAAGTCGACAATCAA
CCTCTGGATTACAAAATTTGTGAAAGATTGACTGGTATTCTTAACTATGTTGCTCCTTTTACGCTATGTG
GATACGCTGCTTTAATGCCTTTGTATCATGCTATTGCTTCCCGTATGGCTTTCATTTTCTCCTCCTTGTA
TAAATCCTGGTTGCTGTCTCTTTATGAGGAGTTGTGGCCCGTTGTCAGGCAACGTGGCGTGGTGTGCACT
GTGTTTGCTGACGCAACCCCCACTGGTTGGGGCATTGCCACCACCTGTCAGCTCCTTTCCGGGACTTTCG
CTTTCCCCCTCCCTATTGCCACGGCGGAACTCATCGCCGCCTGCCTTGCCCGCTGCTGGACAGGGGCTCG
GCTGTTGGGCACTGACAATTCCGTGGTGTTGTCGGGGAAATCATCGTCCTTTCCTTGGCTGCTCGCCTGT
GTTGCCACCTGGATTCTGCGCGGGACGTCCTTCTGCTACGTCCCTTCGGCCCTCAATCCAGCGGACCTTC
CTTCCCGCGGCCTGCTGCCGGCTCTGCGGCCTCTTCCGCGTCTTCGCCTTCGCCCTCAGACGAGTCGGAT
CTCCCTTTGGGCCGCCTCCCCGCGTCGACTTTAAGACCAATGACTTACAAGGCAGCTGTAGATCTTAGCC
ACTTTTTAAAAGAAAAGGGGGGACTGGAAGGGCTAATTCACTCCCAACGAAGACAAGATCTGCTTTTTGC
TTGTACTGGGTCTCTCTGGTTAGACCAGATCTGAGCCTGGGAGCTCTCTGGCTAACTAGGGAACCCACTG
CTTAAGCCTCAATAAAGCTTGCCTTGAGTGCTTCAAGTAGTGTGTGCCCGTCTGTTGTGTGACTCTGGTA
ACTAGAGATCCCTCAGACCCTTTTAGTCAGTGTGGAAAATCTCTAGCAGTACGTATAGTAGTTCATGTCA
TCTTATTATTCAGTATTTATAACTTGCAAAGAAATGAATATCAGAGAGTGAGAGGAACTTGTTTATTGCA
GCTTATAATGGTTACAAATAAAGCAATAGCATCACAAATTTCACAAATAAAGCATTTTTTTCACTGCATT
CTAGTTGTGGTTTGTCCAAACTCATCAATGTATCTTATCATGTCTGGCTCTAGCTATCCCGCCCCTAACT
CCGCCCATCCCGCCCCTAACTCCGCCCAGTTCCGCCCATTCTCCGCCCCATGGCTGACTAATTTTTTTTA
TTTATGCAGAGGCCGAGGCCGCCTCGGCCTCTGAGCTATTCCAGAAGTAGTGAGGAGGCTTTTTTGGAGG
CCTAGGGACGTACCCAATTCGCCCTATAGTGAGTCGTATTACGCGCGCTCACTGGCCGTCGTTTTACAAC
GTCGTGACTGGGAAAACCCTGGCGTTACCCAACTTAATCGCCTTGCAGCACATCCCCCTTTCGCCAGCTG
GCGTAATAGCGAAGAGGCCCGCACCGATCGCCCTTCCCAACAGTTGCGCAGCCTGAATGGCGAATGGG
[124 nt withheld, positions 6719-6842]
C
[91 nt withheld, positions 6844-6934]
A
[49 nt withheld, positions 6936-6984]
CCTTTGACGTTGGAGTCCACGTTCTTT
[37 nt withheld, positions 7012-7048]
ACCCTATCTCGGTCTATTCTTTTGATTTATAAGGGATTTTGCCGATTTCGGCCTATTGGTTAAAAAATGA
GCTGATTTAACAAAAATTTAACGCGAATTTTAACAAAATATTAACGCTTACAATTTAGGTGGCACTTTTC
GGGGAAATGTGCGCGGAACCCCTATTTGTTTATTTTTCTAAATACATTCAAATATGTATCCGCTCATGAG
ACAATAACCCTGATAAATGCTTCAATAATATTGAAAAAGGAAGAGTATGAGTATTCAACATTTCCGTGTC
GCCCTTATTCCCTTTTTTGCGGCATTTTGCCTTCCTGTTTTTGCTCACCCAGAAACGCTGGTGAAAGTAA
AAGATGCTGAAGATCAGTTGGGTGCACGAGTGGGTTACATCGAACTGGATCTCAACAGCGGTAAGATCCT
TGAGAGTTTTCGCCCCGAAGAACGTTTTCCAATGATGAGCACTTTTAAAGTTCTGCTATGTGGCGCGGTA
TTATCCCGTATTGACGCCGGGCAAGAGCAACTCGGTCGCCGCATACACTATTCTCAGAATGACTTGGTTG
AGTACTCACCAGTCACAGAAAAGCATCTTACGGATGGCATGACAGTAAGAGAATTATGCAGTGCTGCCAT
AACCATGAGTGATAACACTGCGGCCAACTTACTTCTGACAACGATCGGAGGACCGAAGGAGCTAACCGCT
TTTTTGCACAACATGGGGGATCATGTAACTCGCCTTGATCGTTGGGAACCGGAGCTGAATGAAGCCATAC
CAAACGACGAGCGTGACACCACGATGCCTGTAGCAATGGCAACAACGTTGCGCAAACTATTAACTGGCGA
ACTACTTACTCTAGCTTCCCGGCAACAATTAATAGACTGGATGGAGGCGGATAAAGTTGCAGGACCACTT
CTGCGCTCGGCCCTTCCGGCTGGCTGGTTTATTGCTGATAAATCTGGAGCCGGTGAGCGTGGGTCTCGCG
GTATCATTGCAGCACTGGGGCCAGATGGTAAGCCCTCCCGTATCGTAGTTATCTACACGACGGGGAGTCA
GGCAACTATGGATGAACGAAATAGACAGATCGCTGAGATAGGTGCCTCACTGATTAAGCATTGGTAACTG
TCAGACCAAGTTTACTCATATATACTTTAGATTGATTTAAAACTTCATTTTTAATTTAAAAGGATCTAGG
TGAAGATCCTTTTTGATAATCTCATGACCAAAATCCCTTAACGTGAGTTTTCGTTCCACTGAGCGTCAGA
CCCCGTAGAAAAGATCAAAGGATCTTCTTGAGATCCTTTTTTTCTGCGCGTAATCTGCTGCTTGCAAACA
AAAAAACCACCGCTACCAGCGGTGGTTTGTTTGCCGGATCAAGAGCTACCAACTCTTTTTCCGAAGGTAA
CTGGCTTCAGCAGAGCGCAGATACCAAATACTGTTCTTCTAGTGTAGCCGTAGTTAGGCCACCACTTCAA
GAACTCTGTAGCACCGCCTACATACCTCGCTCTGCTAATCCTGTTACCAGTGGCTGCTGCCAGTGGCGAT
AAGTCGTGTCTTACCGGGTTGGACTCAAGACGATAGTTACCGGATAAGGCGCAGCGGTCGGGCTGAACGG
GGGGTTCGTGCACACAGCCCAGCTTGGAGCGAACGACCTACACCGAACTGAGATACCTACAGCGTGAGCT
ATGAGAAAGCGCCACGCTTCCCGAAGGGAGAAAGGCGGACAGGTATCCGGTAAGCGGCAGGGTCGGAACA
GGAGAGCGCACGAGGGAGCTTCCAGGGGGAAACGCCTGGTATCTTTATAGTCCTGTCGGGTTTCGCCACC
TCTGACTTGAGCGTCGATTTTTGTGATGCTCGTCAGGGGGGCGGAGCCTATGGAAAAACGCCAGCAACGC
GGCCTTTTTACGGTTCCTGGCCTTTTGCTGGCCTTTTGCTCACATGTTCTTTCCTGCGTTATCCCCTGAT
TCTGTGGATAACCGTATTACCGCCTTTGAGTGAGCTGATACCGCTCGCCGCAGCCGAACGACCGAGCGCA
GCGAGTCAGTGAGCGAGGAAGCGGAAGAGCGCCCAATACGCAAACCGCCTCTCCCCGCGCGTTGGCCGAT
TCATTAATGCAGCTGGCACGACAGGTTTCCCGACTGGAAAGCGGGCAGTGAGCGCAACGCAATTAATGTG
AGTTAGCTCACTCATTAGGCACCCCAGGCTTTACACTTTATGCTTCCGGCTCGTATGTTGTGTGGAATTG
TGAGCGGATAACAATTTCACACAGGAAACAGCTATGACCATGATTACGCCAAGCGCGCAATTAACCCTCA
CTAAAGGGAACAAAAGCTGGAGCTGCAAGC
