>Addgene plasmid #142027 | TFORF2311 | depositor partial sequence | sequence record 278218 | Insert
ACCGCCACCATGAACTACCCATCCACCAGCCCCGGATCTCTGGTTAAACACATCTGTGCCATCTGTGGAG
ACAGATCCTCAGGAAAGCACTACGGGGTATACAGTTGTGAAGGCTGCAAAGGGTTCTTCAAGAGGACGAT
AAGGAAGGACCTCATCTACACGTGTCGGGATAATAAAGACTGCCTCATTGACAAGCGTCAGCGCAACCGC
TGCCAGTACTGTCGCTATCAGAAGTGCCTTGTCATGGGCATGAAGAGGGAAGCTGTGCAAGAAGAAAGAC
AGAGGAGCCGAGAGCGAGCTGAGAGTGAGGCAGAATGTGCTACCAGTGGTCATGAAGACATGCCTGTGGA
GAGGATTCTAGAAGCTGAACTTGCTGTTGAACCAAAGACAGAATCCTATGGTGACATGAATATGGAGAAC
TCGACAAATGACCCTGTTACCAACATATGTCATGCTGCTGACAAGCAGCTTTTCACCCTCGTTGAATGGG
CCAAGCGTATTCCCCACTTCTCTGACCTCACCTTGGAGGACCAGGTCATTTTGCTTCGGGCAGGGTGGAA
TGAATTGCTGATTGCCTCTTTCTCCCACCGCTCAGTTTCCGTGCAGGATGGCATCCTTCTGGCCACGGGT
TTACATGTCCACCGGAGCAGTGCCCACAGTGCTGGGGTCGGCTCCATCTTTGACAGAGTCCTAACTGAGC
TGGTTTCCAAAATGAAAGACATGCAGATGGACAAGTCGGAACTGGGATGCCTGCGAGCCATTGTACTCTT
TAACCCAGATGCCAAGGGCCTGTCCAACCCCTCTGAGGTGGAGACTCTGCGAGAGAAGGTTTATGCCACC
CTTGAGGCCTACACCAAGCAGAAGTATCCGGAACAGCCAGGCAGGTTTGCCAAGCTGCTGCTGCGCCTCC
CAGCTCTGCGTTCCATTGGCTTGAAATGCCTGGAGCACCTCTTCTTCTTCAAGCTCATCGGGGACACCCC
CATTGACACCTTCCTCATGGAGATGTTGGAGACCCCGCTGCAGATCACCTAGTAATGAACTAGTCCGTAA
CTTGAAAGTATTTCGATTTCTTGGCTTTATATATCTTGTGGAAAGGACGATCCGATCGCTGTCGACTTGT
ATGT
