>Addgene plasmid #142027 | TFORF2311 | depositor partial sequence | sequence record 278219 | Barcode
TCCGATCGCTGTCGACTTGTATGT
